>Addgene plasmid #91138 | pDIRECT_23A | addgene full sequence | sequence record 182265 | Addgene NGS Result
GTAGGCGGTGCTACAGAGTTCTTGAAGTGGTGGCCTAACTACGGCTACACTAGAAGGACAGTATTTGGTA
TCTGCGCTCTGCTGAAGCCAGTTACCTTCGGAAAAAGAGTTGGTAGCTCTTGATCCGGCAAACAAACCAC
CGCTGGTAGCGGTGGTTTTTTTGTTTGCAAGCAGCAGATTACGCGCAGAAAAAAAGGATCTCAAGAAGAT
CCTTTGATCTTTTCTACGGGGTCTGACGCTCAGTGGAACGAAAACTCACGTTAAGGGATTTTGGTCATGC
ATTCTAGGTACTAAAACAATTCATCCAGTAAAATATAATATTTTATTTTCTCCCAATCAGGCTTGATCCC
CAGTAAGTCAAAAAATAGCTCGACATACTGTTCTTCCCCGATATCCTCCCTGATCGACCGGACGCAGAAG
GCAATGTCATACCACTTGTCCGCCCTGCCGCTTCTCCCAAGATCAATAAAGCCACTTACTTTGCCATCTT
TCACAAAGATGTTGCTGTCTCCCAGGTCGCCGTGGGAAAAGACAAGTTCCTCTTCGGGCTTTTCCGTCTT
TAAAAAATCATACAGCTCGCGCGGATCTTTAAATGGAGTGTCTTCTTCCCAGTTTTCGCAATCCACATCG
GCCAGATCGTTATTCAGTAAGTAATCCAATTCGGCTAAGCGGCTGTCTAAGCTATTCGTATAGGGACAAT
CCGATATGTCGATGGAGTGAAAGAGCCTGATGCACTCCGCATACAGCTCGATAATCTTTTCAGGGCTTTG
TTCATCTTCATACTCTTCCGAGCAAAGGACGCCATCGGCCTCACTCATGAGCAGATTGCTCCAGCCATCA
TGCCGTTCAAAGTGCAGGACCTTTGGAACAGGCAGCTTTCCTTCCAGCCATAGCATCATGTCCTTTTCCC
GTTCCACATCATAGGTGGTCCCTTTATACCGGCTGTCCGTCATTTTTAAATATAGGTTTTCATTTTCTCC
CACCAGCTTATATACCTTAGCAGGAGACATTCCTTCCGTATCTTTTACGCAGCGGTATTTTTCGATCAGT
TTTTTCAATTCCGGTGATATTCTCATTTTAGCCATTTATTATTTCCTTCCTCTTTTCTACAGTATTTAAA
GATACCCCAAGAAGCTAATTATAACAAGACGAACTCCAATTCACTGTTCCTTGCATTCTAAAACCTTAAA
TACCAGAAAACAGCTTTTTCAAAGTTGTTTTCAAAGTTGGCGTATAACATAGTATCGACGGAGCCGATTT
TGAAACCGCGGTGATCACAGGCAGCAACGCTCTGTCATCGTTACAATCAACATGCTACCCTCCGCGAGAT
CATCCGTGTTTCAAACCCGGCAGCTTAGTTGCCGTTCTTCCGAATAGCATCGGTAACATGAGCAAAGTCT
GCCGCCTTACAACGGCTCTCCCGCTGACGCCGTCCCGGACTGATGGGCTGCCTGTATCGAGTGGTGATTT
TGTGCCGAGCTGCCGGTCGGGGAGCTGTTGGCTGGCTGGTGGCAGGATATATTGTGGTGTAAACAAATTG
ACGCTTAGACAACTTAATAACACATTGCGGACGTTTTTAATGTACTGAATTAACGCCGAATTAATTCGGG
GGATCTGGATTTTAGTACTGGATTTTGGTTTTAGGAATTAGAAATTTTATTGATAGAAGTATTTTACAAA
TACAAATACATACTAAGGGTTTCTTATATGCTCAACACATGAGCGAAACCCTATAGGAACCCTAATTCCC
TTATCTGGGAACTACTCACACATTATTATGGAGAAACTCGAGTCAAATCTCGGTGACGGGCAGGACCGGA
CGGGGCGGTACCGGCAGGCTGAAGTCCAGCTGCCAGAAACCCACGTCATGCCAGTTCCCGTGCTTGAAGC
CGGCCGCCCGCAGCATGCCGCGGGGGGCATATCCGAGCGCCTCGTGCATGCGCACGCTCGGGTCGTTGGG
CAGCCCGATGACAGCGACCACGCTCTTGAAGCCCTGTGCCTCCAGGGACTTCAGCAGATGGGTGTAGAGC
GTGGAGCCCAGTCCCGTCCGCTGGTGGCGGGGGGAGACGTACACGGTCGACTCGGCCGTCCAGTCGTAGG
CGTTGCGTGCCTTCCAGGGGCCCGCGTAGGCGATGCCGGCGACCTCGCCGTCCACCTCGGCGACGAGCCA
GGGATAGCGCTCCCGCAGACGGACGAGGTCGTCCGTCCACTCCTGCGGTTCCTGCGGCTCGGTACGGAAG
TTGACCGTGCTTGTCTCGATGTAGTGGTTGACGATGGTGCAGACCGCCGGCATGTCCGCCTCGGTGGCAC
GGCGGATGTCGGCCGGGCGTCGTTCTGGGCTCATGGTAGACTCGAGAGAGATAGATTTGTAGAGAGAGAC
TGGTGATTTCAGCGTGTCCTCTCCAAATGAAATGAACTTCCTTATATAGAGGAAGGGTCTTGCGAAGGAT
AGTGGGATTGTGCGTCATCCCTTACGTCAGTGGAGATATCACATCAATCCACTTGCTTTGAAGACGTGGT
TGGAACGTCTTCTTTTTCCACGATGCTCCTCGTGGGTGGGGGTCCATCTTTGGGACCACTGTCGGCAGAG
GCATCTTGAACGATAGCCTTTCCTTTATCGCAATGATGGCATTTGTAGGTGCCACCTTCCTTTTCTACTG
TCCTTTTGATGAAGTGACAGATAGCTGGGCAATGGAATCCGAGGAGGTTTCCCGATATTACCCTTTGTTG
AAAAGTCTCAATAGCCCTTTGGTCTTCTGAGACTGTATCTTTGATATTCTTGGAGTAGACGAGAGTGTCG
TGCTCCACCATGTTCACATCAATCCACTTGCTTTGAAGACGTGGTTGGAACGTCTTCTTTTTCCACGATG
CTCCTCGTGGGTGGGGGTCCATCTTTGGGACCACTGTCGGCAGAGGCATCTTGAACGATAGCCTTTCCTT
TATCGCAATGATGGCATTTGTAGGTGCCACCTTCCTTTTCTACTGTCCTTTTGATGAAGTGACAGATAGC
TGGGCAATGGAATCCGAGGAGGTTTCCCGATATTACCCTTTGTTGAAAAGTCTCAATAGCCCTTTGGTCT
TCTGAGACTGTATCTTTGATATTCTTGGAGTAGACGAGAGTGTCGTGCTCCACCATGTTGGCAAGCTGCT
CTAGCCAATACGCAAACCGCCTCTCCCCGCGCGTTGGCCGATTCATTAATGCAGCTGGCACGACAGGTTT
CCCGACTGGAAAGCGGGCAGTGAGCGCAACGCAATTAATGTGAGTTAGCTCACTCATTAGGCACCCCAGG
CTTTACACTTTATGCTTCCGGCTCGTATGTTGTGTGGAATTGTGAGCGGATAACAATTTCACACAGGAAA
CAGCTATGACATGATTACGAATTCGAGCTCGGTACCCGGGGATCGGCGCGCCAGATTTGCCTTTTCAATT
TCAGAAAGAATGCTAACCCACAGATGGTTAGAGAGGCTTACGCAGCAGGTATCATCAAGACGATCTACCC
GAGCAATAATCTCCAGGAAATCAAATACCTTCCCAAGAAGGTTAAAGATGCAGTCAAAAGATTCAGGACT
AACTGCATCAAGAACACAGAGAAAGATATATTTCTCAAGATCAGAAGTACTATTCCAGTATGGACGATTC
AAGGCTTGCTTCACAAACCAAGGCAAGTAATAGAGATTGGAGTCTCTAAAAAGGTAGTTCCCACTGAATC
AAAGGCCATGGAGTCAAAGATTCAAATAGAGGACCTAACAGAACTCGCCGTAAAGACTGGCGAACAGTTC
ATACAGAGTCTCTTACGACTCAATGACAAGAAGAAAATCTTCGTCAACATGGTGGAGCACGACACACTTG
TCTACTCCAAAAATATCAAAGATACAGTCTCAGAAGACCAAAGGGCAATTGAGACTTTTCAACAAAGGGT
AATATCCGGAAACCTCCTCGGATTCCATTGCCCAGCTATCTGTCACTTTATTGTGAAGATAGTGGAAAAG
GAAGGTGGCTCCTACAAATGCCATCATTGCGATAAAGGAAAGGCCATCGTTGAAGATGCCTCTGCCGACA
GTGGTCCCAAAGATGGACCCCCACCCACGAGGAGCATCGTGGAAAAAGAAGACGTTCCAACCACGTCTTC
AAAGCAAGTGGATTGATGTGATATCTCCACTGACGTAAGGGATGACGCACAATCCCACTATCCTTCGCAA
GACCCTTCCTCTATATAAGGAAGTTCATTTCATTTGGAGAGAACACGGGGGACTCCTGCAGGTAGATCGC
TCGTCGACATGGATAAGAAGTACTCTATCGGACTCGATATCGGAACTAACTCTGTGGGATGGGCTGTGAT
CACCGATGAGTACAAGGTGCCATCTAAGAAGTTCAAGGTTCTCGGAAACACCGATAGGCACTCTATCAAG
AAAAACCTTATCGGTGCTCTCCTCTTCGATTCTGGTGAAACTGCTGAGGCTACCAGACTCAAGAGAACCG
CTAGAAGAAGGTACACCAGAAGAAAGAACAGGATCTGCTACCTCCAAGAGATCTTCTCTAACGAGATGGC
TAAAGTGGATGATTCATTCTTCCACAGGCTCGAAGAGTCATTCCTCGTGGAAGAAGATAAGAAGCACGAG
AGGCACCCTATCTTCGGAAACATCGTTGATGAGGTGGCATACCACGAGAAGTACCCTACTATCTACCACC
TCAGAAAGAAGCTCGTTGATTCTACTGATAAGGCTGATCTCAGGCTCATCTACCTCGCTCTCGCTCACAT
GATCAAGTTCAGAGGACACTTCCTCATCGAGGGTGATCTCAACCCTGATAACTCTGATGTGGATAAGTTG
TTCATCCAGCTCGTGCAGACCTACAACCAGCTTTTCGAAGAGAACCCTATCAACGCTTCAGGTGTGGATG
CTAAGGCTATCCTCTCTGCTAGGCTCTCTAAGTCAAGAAGGCTTGAGAACCTCATTGCTCAGCTCCCTGG
TGAGAAGAAGAACGGACTTTTCGGAAACTTGATCGCTCTCTCTCTCGGACTCACCCCTAACTTCAAGTCT
AACTTCGATCTCGCTGAGGATGCAAAGCTCCAGCTCTCAAAGGATACCTACGATGATGATCTCGATAACC
TCCTCGCTCAGATCGGAGATCAGTACGCTGATTTGTTCCTCGCTGCTAAGAACCTCTCTGATGCTATCCT
CCTCAGTGATATCCTCAGAGTGAACACCGAGATCACCAAGGCTCCACTCTCAGCTTCTATGATCAAGAGA
TACGATGAGCACCACCAGGATCTCACACTTCTCAAGGCTCTTGTTAGACAGCAGCTCCCAGAGAAGTACA
AAGAGATTTTCTTCGATCAGTCTAAGAACGGATACGCTGGTTACATCGATGGTGGTGCATCTCAAGAAGA
GTTCTACAAGTTCATCAAGCCTATCCTCGAGAAGATGGATGGAACCGAGGAACTCCTCGTGAAGCTCAAT
AGAGAGGATCTTCTCAGAAAGCAGAGGACCTTCGATAACGGATCTATCCCTCATCAGATCCACCTCGGAG
AGTTGCACGCTATCCTTAGAAGGCAAGAGGATTTCTACCCATTCCTCAAGGATAACAGGGAAAAGATTGA
GAAGATTCTCACCTTCAGAATCCCTTACTACGTGGGACCTCTCGCTAGAGGAAACTCAAGATTCGCTTGG
ATGACCAGAAAGTCTGAGGAAACCATCACCCCTTGGAACTTCGAAGAGGTGGTGGATAAGGGTGCTAGTG
CTCAGTCTTTCATCGAGAGGATGACCAACTTCGATAAGAACCTTCCAAACGAGAAGGTGCTCCCTAAGCA
CTCTTTGCTCTACGAGTACTTCACCGTGTACAACGAGTTGACCAAGGTTAAGTACGTGACCGAGGGAATG
AGGAAGCCTGCTTTTTTGTCAGGTGAGCAAAAGAAGGCTATCGTTGATCTCTTGTTCAAGACCAACAGAA
AGGTGACCGTGAAGCAGCTCAAAGAGGATTACTTCAAGAAAATCGAGTGCTTCGATTCAGTTGAGATTTC
TGGTGTTGAGGATAGGTTCAACGCATCTCTCGGAACCTACCACGATCTCCTCAAGATCATTAAGGATAAG
GATTTCTTGGATAACGAGGAAAACGAGGATATCTTGGAGGATATCGTTCTTACCCTCACCCTCTTTGAAG
ATAGAGAGATGATTGAAGAAAGGCTCAAGACCTACGCTCATCTCTTCGATGATAAGGTGATGAAGCAGTT
GAAGAGAAGAAGATACACTGGTTGGGGAAGGCTCTCAAGAAAGCTCATTAACGGAATCAGGGATAAGCAG
TCTGGAAAGACAATCCTTGATTTCCTCAAGTCTGATGGATTCGCTAACAGAAACTTCATGCAGCTCATCC
ACGATGATTCTCTCACCTTTAAAGAGGATATCCAGAAGGCTCAGGTTTCAGGACAGGGTGATAGTCTCCA
TGAGCATATCGCTAACCTCGCTGGATCTCCTGCAATCAAGAAGGGAATCCTCCAGACTGTGAAGGTTGTG
GATGAGTTGGTGAAGGTGATGGGAAGGCATAAGCCTGAGAACATCGTGATCGAAATGGCTAGAGAGAACC
AGACCACTCAGAAGGGACAGAAGAACTCTAGGGAAAGGATGAAGAGGATCGAGGAAGGTATCAAAGAGCT
TGGATCTCAGATCCTCAAAGAGCACCCTGTTGAGAACACTCAGCTCCAGAATGAGAAGCTCTACCTCTAC
TACCTCCAGAACGGAAGGGATATGTATGTGGATCAAGAGTTGGATATCAACAGGCTCTCTGATTACGATG
TTGATCATATCGTGCCACAGTCATTCTTGAAGGATGATTCTATCGATAACAAGGTGCTCACCAGGTCTGA
TAAGAACAGGGGTAAGAGTGATAACGTGCCAAGTGAAGAGGTTGTGAAGAAAATGAAGAACTATTGGAGG
CAGCTCCTCAACGCTAAGCTCATCACTCAGAGAAAGTTCGATAACTTGACTAAGGCTGAGAGGGGAGGAC
TCTCTGAATTGGATAAGGCAGGATTCATCAAGAGGCAGCTTGTGGAAACCAGGCAGATCACTAAGCACGT
TGCACAGATCCTCGATTCTAGGATGAACACCAAGTACGATGAGAACGATAAGTTGATCAGGGAAGTGAAG
GTTATCACCCTCAAGTCAAAGCTCGTGTCTGATTTCAGAAAGGATTTCCAATTCTACAAGGTGAGGGAAA
TCAACAACTACCACCACGCTCACGATGCTTACCTTAACGCTGTTGTTGGAACCGCTCTCATCAAGAAGTA
TCCTAAGCTCGAGTCAGAGTTCGTGTACGGTGATTACAAGGTGTACGATGTGAGGAAGATGATCGCTAAG
TCTGAGCAAGAGATCGGAAAGGCTACCGCTAAGTATTTCTTCTACTCTAACATCATGAATTTCTTCAAGA
CCGAGATTACCCTCGCTAACGGTGAGATCAGAAAGAGGCCACTCATCGAGACAAACGGTGAAACAGGTGA
GATCGTGTGGGATAAGGGAAGGGATTTCGCTACCGTTAGAAAGGTGCTCTCTATGCCACAGGTGAACATC
GTTAAGAAAACCGAGGTGCAGACCGGTGGATTCTCTAAAGAGTCTATCCTCCCTAAGAGGAACTCTGATA
AGCTCATTGCTAGGAAGAAGGATTGGGACCCTAAGAAATACGGTGGTTTCGATTCTCCTACCGTGGCTTA
CTCTGTTCTCGTTGTGGCTAAGGTTGAGAAGGGAAAGAGTAAGAAGCTCAAGTCTGTTAAGGAACTTCTC
GGAATCACTATCATGGAAAGGTCATCTTTCGAGAAGAACCCAATCGATTTCCTCGAGGCTAAGGGATACA
AAGAGGTTAAGAAGGATCTCATCATCAAGCTCCCAAAGTACTCACTCTTCGAACTCGAGAACGGTAGAAA
GAGGATGCTCGCTTCTGCTGGTGAGCTTCAAAAGGGAAACGAGCTTGCTCTCCCATCTAAGTACGTTAAC
TTTCTTTACCTCGCTTCTCACTACGAGAAGTTGAAGGGATCTCCAGAAGATAACGAGCAGAAGCAACTTT
TCGTTGAGCAGCACAAGCACTACTTGGATGAGATCATCGAGCAGATCTCTGAGTTCTCTAAAAGGGTGAT
CCTCGCTGATGCAAACCTCGATAAGGTGTTGTCTGCTTACAACAAGCACAGAGATAAGCCTATCAGGGAA
CAGGCAGAGAACATCATCCATCTCTTCACCCTTACCAACCTCGGTGCTCCTGCTGCTTTCAAGTACTTCG
ATACAACCATCGATAGGAAGAGATACACCTCTACCAAAGAAGTGCTCGATGCTACCCTCATCCATCAGTC
TATCACTGGACTCTACGAGACTAGGATCGATCTCTCACAGCTCGGTGGTGATTCAAGGGCTGATCCTAAG
AAGAAGAGGAAGGTTTGACTCGAGATATGAAGATGAAGATGAAATATTTGGTGTGTCAAATAAAAAGCTT
GTGTGCTTAAGTTTGTGTTTTTTTCTTGGCTTGTTGTGTTATGAATTTGTGGCTTTTTCTAATATTAAAT
GAATGTAAGATCACATTATAATGAATAAACAAATGTTTCTATAATCCATTGTGAATGTTTTGTTGGATCT
CTTCTGCAGCATATAACTACTGTATGTGCTATGGTATGGACTATGGAATATGATTAAAGATAAGGAGCTC
CGGTGACGGACCCATGGCTTCGTTGAACAACGGAAACTCGACTTGCCTTCCGCACAATACATCATTTCTT
CTTAGCTTTTTTTCTTCTTCTTCGTTCATACAGTTTTTTTTTGTTTATCAGCTTACATTTTCTTGAACCG
TAGCTTTCGTTTTCTTCTTTTTAACTTTCCATTCGGAGTTTTTGTATCTTGTTTCATAGTTTGTCCCAGG
ATTAGAATGATTAGGCATCGAACCTTCAAGAATTTGATTGAATAAAACATCTTCATTCTTAAGATATGAA
GATAATCTTCAAAAGGCCCCTGGGAATCTGAAAGAAGAGAAGCAGGCCCATTTATATGGGAAAGAACAAT
AGTATTTCTTATATAGGCCCATTTAAGTTGAAAACAATCTTCAAAAGTCCCACATCGCTTAGATAAGAAA
ACGAAGCTGAGTTTATATACAGCTAGAGTCGAAGTAGTGATTAGAGGCAGGTGCCGCTACAGGGCGCGTC
CCATTCGCCATTCAGGCTGCGCAACTGTTGGGAAGGGCGATCGGTGCGGGCCTCTTCGCTATTACGCCAG
CTGGCGAAAGGGGGATGTGCTGCAAGGCGATTAAGTTGGGTAACGCCAGGGTTTTCCCAGTCACGACGTT
GTAAAACGACGGCCAGTGAGCGCGCGTAATACGACTCACTATAGGGCGAATTGGGTACCGGGCCCCCCCT
CGAGGTCCTCCAGCTTTTGTTCCCTTTAGTGAGGGTTAATTGCGCGCTTGGCGTAATCATGGTCATAGCT
GTTTCCTGTGTGAAATTGTTATCCGCTCACAATTCCACACAACATACGAGCCGGAAGCATAAAGTGTAAA
GCCTGGGGTGCCTAATGAGTGAGCTAACTCACATTAATTGCGTTGCGCTCACTGCCCGCTTTCCACCTGC
GGTCGTTTTAGAGCTAGAAATAGCAAGTTAAAATAAGGCTAGTCCGTTATCAACTTGAAAAAGTGGCACC
GAGTCGGTGCTTTTTTTCCCGGTGGCACTGGCCGTCGTTTTACAACGTCGTGACTGGGAAAACCCTGGCG
TTACCCAACTTAATCGCCTTGCAGCACATCCCCCTTTCGCCAGCTGGCGTAATAGCGAAGAGGCCCGCAC
CGATCGCCCTTCCCAACAGTTGCGCAGCCTGAATGGCGAATGCTAGAGCAGCTTGAGCTTGGATCAGATT
GTCGTTTCCCGCCTTCAGTTTAAACTATCAGTGTTTGACAGGATATATTGGCGGGTAAACCTAAGAGAAA
AGAGCGTTTATTAGAATAATCGGATATTTAAAAGGGCGTGAAAAGGTTTATCCGTTCGTCCATTTGTATG
TGCATGCCAACCACAGGGTTCCCCTCGGGATCAAAGTACTTTGATCCAACCCCTCCGCTGCTATAGTGCA
GTCGGCTTCTGACGTTCAGTGCAGCCGTCTTCTGAAAACGACATGTCGCACAAGTCCTAAGTTACGCGAC
AGGCTGCCGCCCTGCCCTTTTCCTGGCGTTTTCTTGTCGCGTGTTTTAGTCGCATAAAGTAGAATACTTG
CGACTAGAACCGGAGACATTACGCCATGAACAAGAGCGCCGCCGCTGGCCTGCTGGGCTATGCCCGCGTC
AGCACCGACGACCAGGACTTGACCAACCAACGGGCCGAACTGCACGCGGCCGGCTGCACCAAGCTGTTTT
CCGAGAAGATCACCGGCACCAGGCGCGACCGCCCGGAGCTGGCCAGGATGCTTGACCACCTACGCCCTGG
CGACGTTGTGACAGTGACCAGGCTAGACCGCCTGGCCCGCAGCACCCGCGACCTACTGGACATTGCCGAG
CGCATCCAGGAGGCCGGCGCGGGCCTGCGTAGCCTGGCAGAGCCGTGGGCCGACACCACCACGCCGGCCG
GCCGCATGGTGTTGACCGTGTTCGCCGGCATTGCCGAGTTCGAGCGTTCCCTAATCATCGACCGCACCCG
GAGCGGGCGCGAGGCCGCCAAGGCCCGAGGCGTGAAGTTTGGCCCCCGCCCTACCCTCACCCCGGCACAG
ATCGCGCACGCCCGCGAGCTGATCGACCAGGAAGGCCGCACCGTGAAAGAGGCGGCTGCACTGCTTGGCG
TGCATCGCTCGACCCTGTACCGCGCACTTGAGCGCAGCGAGGAAGTGACGCCCACCGAGGCCAGGCGGCG
CGGTGCCTTCCGTGAGGACGCATTGACCGAGGCCGACGCCCTGGCGGCCGCCGAGAATGAACGCCAAGAG
GAACAAGCATGAAACCGCACCAGGACGGCCAGGACGAACCGTTTTTCATTACCGAAGAGATCGAGGCGGA
GATGATCGCGGCCGGGTACGTGTTCGAGCCGCCCGCGCACGTCTCAACCGTGCGGCTGCATGAAATCCTG
GCCGGTTTGTCTGATGCCAAGCTGGCGGCCTGGCCGGCCAGCTTGGCCGCTGAAGAAACCGAGCGCCGCC
GTCTAAAAAGGTGATGTGTATTTGAGTAAAACAGCTTGCGTCATGCGGTCGCTGCGTATATGATGCGATG
AGTAAATAAACAAATACGCAAGGGGAACGCATGAAGGTTATCGCTGTACTTAACCAGAAAGGCGGGTCAG
GCAAGACGACCATCGCAACCCATCTAGCCCGCGCCCTGCAACTCGCCGGGGCCGATGTTCTGTTAGTCGA
TTCCGATCCCCAGGGCAGTGCCCGCGATTGGGCGGCCGTGCGGGAAGATCAACCGCTAACCGTTGTCGGC
ATCGACCGCCCGACGATTGACCGCGACGTGAAGGCCATCGGCCGGCGCGACTTCGTAGTGATCGACGGAG
CGCCCCAGGCGGCGGACTTGGCTGTGTCCGCGATCAAGGCAGCCGACTTCGTGCTGATTCCGGTGCAGCC
AAGCCCTTACGACATATGGGCCACCGCCGACCTGGTGGAGCTGGTTAAGCAGCGCATTGAGGTCACGGAT
GGAAGGCTACAAGCGGCCTTTGTCGTGTCGCGGGCGATCAAAGGCACGCGCATCGGCGGTGAGGTTGCCG
AGGCGCTGGCCGGGTACGAGCTGCCCATTCTTGAGTCCCGTATCACGCAGCGCGTGAGCTACCCAGGCAC
TGCCGCCGCCGGCACAACCGTTCTTGAATCAGAACCCGAGGGCGACGCTGCCCGCGAGGTCCAGGCGCTG
GCCGCTGAAATTAAATCAAAACTCATTTGAGTTAATGAGGTAAAGAGAAAATGAGCAAAAGCACAAACAC
GCTAAGTGCCGGCCGTCCGAGCGCACGCAGCAGCAAGGCTGCAACGTTGGCCAGCCTGGCAGACACGCCA
GCCATGAAGCGGGTCAACTTTCAGTTGCCGGCGGAGGATCACACCAAGCTGAAGATGTACGCGGTACGCC
AAGGCAAGACCATTACCGAGCTGCTATCTGAATACATCGCGCAGCTACCAGAGTAAATGAGCAAATGAAT
AAATGAGTAGATGAATTTTAGCGGCTAAAGGAGGCGGCATGGAAAATCAAGAACAACCAGGCACCGACGC
CGTGGAATGCCCCATGTGTGGAGGAACGGGCGGTTGGCCAGGCGTAAGCGGCTGGGTTGCCTGCCGGCCC
TGCAATGGCACTGGAACCCCCAAGCCCGAGGAATCGGCGTGAGCGGTCGCAAACCATCCGGCCCGGTACA
AATCGGCGCGGCGCTGGGTGATGACCTGGTGGAGAAGTTGAAGGCCGCGCAGGCCGCCCAGCGGCAACGC
ATCGAGGCAGAAGCACGCCCCGGTGAATCGTGGCAAGCGGCCGCTGATCGAATCCGCAAAGAATCCCGGC
AACCGCCGGCAGCCGGTGCGCCGTCGATTAGGAAGCCGCCCAAGGGCGACGAGCAACCAGATTTTTTCGT
TCCGATGCTCTATGACGTGGGCACCCGCGATAGTCGCAGCATCATGGACGTGGCCGTTTTCCGTCTGTCG
AAGCGTGACCGACGAGCTGGCGAGGTGATCCGCTACGAGCTTCCAGACGGGCACGTAGAGGTTTCCGCAG
GGCCGGCCGGCATGGCCAGTGTGTGGGATTACGACCTGGTACTGATGGCGGTTTCCCATCTAACCGAATC
CATGAACCGATACCGGGAAGGGAAGGGAGACAAGCCCGGCCGCGTGTTCCGTCCACACGTTGCGGACGTA
CTCAAGTTCTGCCGGCGAGCCGATGGCGGAAAGCAGAAAGACGACCTGGTAGAAACCTGCATTCGGTTAA
ACACCACGCACGTTGCCATGCAGCGTACGAAGAAGGCCAAGAACGGCCGCCTGGTGACGGTATCCGAGGG
TGAAGCCTTGATTAGCCGCTACAAGATCGTAAAGAGCGAAACCGGGCGGCCGGAGTACATCGAGATCGAG
CTAGCTGATTGGATGTACCGCGAGATCACAGAAGGCAAGAACCCGGACGTGCTGACGGTTCACCCCGATT
ACTTTTTGATCGATCCCGGCATCGGCCGTTTTCTCTACCGCCTGGCACGCCGCGCCGCAGGCAAGGCAGA
AGCCAGATGGTTGTTCAAGACGATCTACGAACGCAGTGGCAGCGCCGGAGAGTTCAAGAAGTTCTGTTTC
ACCGTGCGCAAGCTGATCGGGTCAAATGACCTGCCGGAGTACGATTTGAAGGAGGAGGCGGGGCAGGCTG
GCCCGATCCTAGTCATGCGCTACCGCAACCTGATCGAGGGCGAAGCATCCGCCGGTTCCTAATGTACGGA
GCAGATGCTAGGGCAAATTGCCCTAGCAGGGGAAAAAGGTCGAAAAGGTCTCTTTCCTGTGGATAGCACG
TACATTGGGAACCCAAAGCCGTACATTGGGAACCGGAACCCGTACATTGGGAACCCAAAGCCGTACATTG
GGAACCGGTCACACATGTAAGTGACTGATATAAAAGAGAAAAAAGGCGATTTTTCCGCCTAAAACTCTTT
AAAACTTATTAAAACTCTTAAAACCCGCCTGGCCTGTGCATAACTGTCTGGCCAGCGCACAGCCCAAGAG
CTGCAAAAAGCGCCTACCCTTCGGTCGCTGCGCTCCCTACGCCCCGCCGCTTCGCGTCGGCCTATCGCGG
CCGCTGGCCGCTCAAAAATGGCTGGCCTACGGCCAGGCAATCTACCAGGGCGCGGACAAGCCGCGCCGTC
GCCACTCGACCGCCGGCGCCCACATCAAGGCACCCTGCCTCGCGCGTTTCGGTGATGACGGTGAAAACCT
CTGACACATGCAGCTCCCGGAGACGGTCACAGCTTGTCTGTAAGCGGATGCCGGGAGCAGACAAGCCCGT
CAGGGCGCGTCAGCGGGTGTTGGCGGGTGTCGGGGCGCAGCCATGACCCAGTCACGTAGCGATAGCGGAG
TGTATACTGGCTTAACTATGCGGCATCAGAGCAGATTGTACTGAGAGTGCACCATATGCGGTGTGAAATA
CCGCACAGATGCGTAAGGAGAAAATACCGCATCAGGCCCTCTTCCGCTTCCTCGCTCACTGACTCGCTGC
GCTCGGTCGTTCGGCTGCGGCGAGCGGTATCAGCTCACTCAAAGGCGGTAATACGGTTATCCACAGAATC
AGGGGATAACGCAGGAAAGAACATGTGAGCAAAAGGCCAGCAAAAGGCCAGGAACCGTAAAAAGGCCGCG
TTGCTGGCGTTTTTCCATAGGCTCCGCCCCCCTGACGAGCATCACAAAAATCGACGCTCAAGTCAGAGGT
GGCGAAACCCGACAGGACTATAAAGATACCAGGCGTTTCCCCCTGGAAGCTCCCTCGTGCGCTCTCCTGT
TCCGACCCTGCCGCTTACCGGATACCTGTCCGCCTTTCTCCCTTCGGGAAGCGTGGCGCTTTCTCATAGC
TCACGCTGTAGGTATCTCAGTTCGGTGTAGGTCGTTCGCTCCAAGCTGGGCTGTGTGCACGAACCCCCCG
TTCAGCCCGACCGCTGCGCCTTATCCGGTAACTATCGTCTTGAGTCCAACCCGGTAAGACACGACTTATC
GCCACTGGCAGCAGCCACTGGTAACAGGATTAGCAGAGCGAGGTAT
Features (pLannotate 1.2.2; 30 found; start..end, strand, type, name):
    291..1085    -  CDS            KanR: aminoglycoside phosphotransferase; aphA-3; confers resistance to kanamycin
   1510..1534    +  misc_feature   LB T-DNA repeat: left border repeat from nopaline C58 T-DNA
   1612..1786    -  polyA_signal   CaMV poly(A) signal: cauliflower mosaic virus polyadenylation signal
   1796..2344    -  CDS            bar: PAT_STRHY - Experimental evidence at protein level: Swiss-Prot protein existence level 1. Inactivates phosphinothricin (PPT) by transfer of an acetyl group from acetyl CoA. Can also acetylate demethylphosphinothricin but not PTT or glutamate. This enzyme is an effector of phosphinothricin tripeptide (PTT or bialaphos) resistance. From Streptomyces hygroscopicus. Introduced by genetic manipulation and expressed in glufosinate-tolerant maize by Dekalb Genetics.
   2389..3065    -  promoter       CaMV 35S promoter (enhanced): cauliflower mosaic virus 35S promoter with a duplicated enhancer region
   3155..3243    +  CDS            lacI (fragment): lac repressor; lacI; The lac repressor binds to the lac operator to inhibit transcription in E. coli. This inhibition can be relieved by adding lactose or isopropyl-β-D-thiogalactopyranoside (IPTG).
   3256..3277    +  protein_bind   CAP binding site: CAP binding activates transcription in the presence of cAMP. E. coli catabolite activator protein
   3292..3322    +  promoter       lac promoter: promoter for the E. coli lac operon
   3326..3348    +  protein_bind   lac operator (fragment): The lac repressor binds to the lac operator to inhibit transcription in E. coli. This inhibition can be relieved by adding lactose or isopropyl-β-D-thiogalactopyranoside (IPTG). lac repressor encoded by lacI
   3379..3404    +  misc_feature   MCS (fragment): pUC18/19 multiple cloning site
   3900..4241    +  promoter       CaMV 35S promoter: strong constitutive promoter from cauliflower mosaic virus
   4279..8382    +  CDS            cas9: CAS9_STRP1 - Also known as csn1 From Streptococcus pyogenes serotype M1.
   8426..8674    +  terminator     HSP terminator: efficient transcription terminator from the Arabidopsis thaliana heat shock protein 18.2 gene (Nagaya et al., 2010)
   9174..9329    -  CDS            lacZα (fragment): LacZα fragment of β-galactosidase; lacZ fragment
   9337..9355    +  promoter       T7 promoter: promoter for bacteriophage T7 RNA polymerase
   9364..9387    -  misc_feature   MCS (fragment): pBluescript multiple cloning site
   9403..9421    -  promoter       T3 promoter: promoter for bacteriophage T3 RNA polymerase
   9464..9486    -  protein_bind   lac operator (fragment): The lac repressor binds to the lac operator to inhibit transcription in E. coli. This inhibition can be relieved by adding lactose or isopropyl-β-D-thiogalactopyranoside (IPTG). lac repressor encoded by lacI
   9490..9520    -  promoter       lac promoter: promoter for the E. coli lac operon
   9535..9556    -  protein_bind   CAP binding site: CAP binding activates transcription in the presence of cAMP. E. coli catabolite activator protein
   9595..9670    +  misc_RNA       gRNA scaffold: guide RNA scaffold for the Streptococcus pyogenes CRISPR/Cas9 system
   9686..9840    +  CDS            lacZα (fragment): LacZα fragment of β-galactosidase; lacZ fragment
   9906..9930    +  misc_feature   RB T-DNA repeat: right border repeat from nopaline C58 T-DNA
  10270..10671   +  CDS            Y4CG_SINFN (fragment): Protein inferred from homology: Swiss-Prot protein existence level 3. From Sinorhizobium fredii (strain NBRC 101917 / NGR234).
  11231..11860   +  CDS            pVS1 StaA: stability protein from the Pseudomonas plasmid pVS1 (Heeb et al., 2000)
  12289..13362   +  CDS            pVS1 RepA: replication protein from the Pseudomonas plasmid pVS1 (Heeb et al., 2000)
  13428..13622   +  rep_origin     pVS1 oriV: origin of replication for the Pseudomonas plasmid pVS1 (Heeb et al., 2000)
  13825..13864   +  CDS            rop (fragment): Rop protein, which maintains plasmids at low copy number; rop
  13966..14106   +  misc_feature   bom: basis of mobility region from pBR322
  14292..204     -  rep_origin     ori (across the origin): high-copy-number ColE1/pMB1/pBR322/pUC origin of replication
