[The description below was written by a language model from this plasmid's Addgene catalogue record and pLannotate feature annotations shown in this document.]
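Description:
pDIRECT_23A is a binary T-DNA vector for plant genome editing, built on the pTRANS_230 backbone as part of a modular plant genome engineering toolkit. It is a "direct cloning" vector: the CRISPR reagents are already assembled in the T-DNA, so only the guide sequence needs to be added. The roughly 14.7 kb plasmid carries a high-copy ColE1/pMB1-type origin with the pBR322 bom region for propagation in E. coli. It also carries the pVS1 replicon (oriV, RepA and the StaA stability protein), which typically supports maintenance in Agrobacterium. Bacterial selection is by kanamycin through an aphA-3 aminoglycoside phosphotransferase gene located outside the T-DNA.

Between the nopaline-type left and right border repeats lie three functional units. Next to the left border, an enhanced CaMV 35S promoter with a duplicated enhancer drives the bar gene, which encodes phosphinothricin acetyltransferase. This cassette ends in the CaMV poly(A) signal and gives Basta (glufosinate) selection of transformed plant tissue. A CaMV 35S promoter then drives a Streptococcus pyogenes Cas9 coding sequence, listed in the record as AtCas9 (presumably an Arabidopsis-optimised version), terminated by the Arabidopsis HSP18.2 terminator. Towards the right border sits the guide RNA cassette, which the catalogue says is driven by an AtU6 promoter. The automated feature table does not annotate this promoter, but it does show the S. pyogenes gRNA scaffold. Immediately upstream of the scaffold is a lac promoter/lacZα fragment with T7 and T3 promoters and polylinker remnants, which probably acts as a replaceable stuffer marking the guide insertion site, although the record does not say so. The construct is intended for Agrobacterium-mediated delivery of Cas9 and a single guide RNA for targeted mutagenesis in plants.
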