Addgene plasmid #91138: pDIRECT_23A
Purpose: Direct Cloning, Type: T-DNA, Engineering Reagent: 35S:AtCas9 + AtU6:gRNA, Plant Selection: 2x35S:bar
Depositing lab: Daniel Voytas. Depositing organization: University of Minnesota. Publication: A multi-purpose toolkit to enable advanced genome engineering in plants. Cermak T, Curtin SJ, Gil-Humanes J, Cegan R, Kono TJY, Konecna E, Belanto JJ, Starker CG, Mathre JW, Greenstein RL, Voytas DF. Plant Cell. 2017 May 18. pii: tpc.00922.2016. doi: 10.1105/tpc.16.00922. PubMed 28522548.
Backbone
  Vector backbone: pTRANS_230
  Vector type: Plant Expression, CRISPR
  Selectable markers: Basta
Growth in bacteria
  Bacterial resistance: Kanamycin, 50 μg/mL
  Growth temperature: 37°C
  Growth strain: DH5alpha
  Copy number: High Copy
Gene/Insert
  Gene/Insert name: Engineering Reagent: 35S:AtCas9 + AtU6:gRNA
  Species: Synthetic
  Cloning method: Restriction Enzyme; 5′ cloning site unknown (unknown if destroyed); 3′ cloning site unknown (unknown if destroyed)
  Sequencing primers: 5′ unknown
Terms and licenses: Academic/Nonprofit Terms; Industry Terms: Not Available to Industry
How to cite: pDIRECT_23A was a gift from Daniel Voytas (Addgene plasmid # 91138 ; http://n2t.net/addgene:91138 ; RRID:Addgene_91138)
